Addgene plasmid #237649: pRK5_msfGFP-HMGB1-Shuffled 1
Purpose: For overexpression of msfGFP-HMGB1-Shuffled 1
Depositing lab: Denes Hnisz. Depositing organization: Max Planck Institute for Molecular Genetics. Publication: Probing condensate microenvironments with a micropeptide killswitch. Zhang Y, Stoppelkamp I, Fernandez-Pernas P, Allram M, Charman M, Magalhaes AP, Piedavent-Salomon M, Sommer G, Sung YC, Meyer K, Grams N, Halko E, Dongre S, Meierhofer D, Malszycki M, Ilik IA, Aktas T, Kraushar ML, Vastenhouw N, Weitzman MD, Grebien F, Niskanen H, Hnisz D. Nature. 2025 Jun 4. doi: 10.1038/s41586-025-09141-5. PubMed 40468084.
Backbone
  Vector backbone: pRK5
  Vector type: Mammalian Expression
Growth in bacteria
  Bacterial resistance: Ampicillin, 100 μg/mL
  Growth temperature: 37°C
  Growth strain: DH5alpha
  Copy number: High Copy
Gene/Insert
  Gene/Insert name: HMGB1-Shuffled 1
  Species: H. sapiens (human)
  Entrez Gene: HMGB1 (a.k.a. HMG-1, HMG1, HMG3, SBP-1)
  Tag / fusion protein: msfGFP (N terminal on insert)
  Cloning method: Gibson Cloning
Terms and licenses: Academic/Nonprofit Terms; Industry Terms: Not Available to Industry
How to cite: pRK5_msfGFP-HMGB1-Shuffled 1 was a gift from Denes Hnisz (Addgene plasmid # 237649 ; http://n2t.net/addgene:237649 ; RRID:Addgene_237649)
