[The description below was written by a language model from this plasmid's Addgene catalogue record and pLannotate feature annotations shown in this document.]
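Description:
pRK5_msfGFP-HMGB1-Shuffled 1 is a mammalian expression plasmid built on the pRK5 backbone for overexpression of a fluorescently tagged variant of human HMGB1. It is maintained in E. coli as a high-copy plasmid through a ColE1/pUC-type origin and selected with ampicillin via the bla (AmpR) gene. An M13 phage origin is also present, along with short remnants of lacZα, lacI, rop, bom and the lac promoter/operator that are carry-overs from the vector's cloning history rather than functional parts of the payload.

Expression is driven by the human cytomegalovirus immediate early enhancer and promoter, followed by a fragment of CMV intron A and an SP6 promoter that could serve for in vitro transcription. A short annotated match to an IgH signal sequence just upstream of the reading frame is probably backbone leader sequence; the record gives no sign that the protein is meant to be secreted. The open reading frame begins with msfGFP (monomeric superfolder GFP, which the automated annotation matched to the related SiriusGFP) fused to the N terminus of the HMGB1 insert, and transcription ends at an SV40 polyadenylation signal. An SV40 enhancer/early promoter lies downstream, but no mammalian selection marker is annotated, so the plasmid appears suited to transient transfection.

The annotation matches only part of the insert to HMGB1 (best hit to the bovine orthologue), which fits the "Shuffled 1" designation, suggesting that a portion of the protein has been scrambled. The record does not state which region was shuffled or why. The associated publication concerns probing condensate microenvironments, so the construct probably serves to visualise the localisation or condensate behaviour of this sequence variant in cells.
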