Features (pLannotate 1.2.2; 22 found; start..end, strand, type, name):
     14..393     +  enhancer       CMV enhancer: human cytomegalovirus immediate early enhancer
    394..597     +  promoter       CMV promoter: human cytomegalovirus (CMV) immediate early promoter
    733..776     +  intron         CMV intron (fragment): modified intron A from human cytomegalovirus
    828..846     +  promoter       SP6 promoter: promoter for bacteriophage SP6 RNA polymerase
    850..887     +  CDS            IgH signal sequence (fragment): signal sequence from the mouse immunoglobulin heavy chain variable region
    939..1653    +  CDS            SiriusGFP (fragment): enhanced GFP (EGFP) derivative that exhibits robust folding and enhanced photostability (Zhong et al., 2019) mammalian codon-optimized
   1659..2201    +  CDS            HMGB1 (fragment): HMGB1_BOVIN - Also known as HMG1. Experimental evidence at protein level: Swiss-Prot protein existence level 1. In the extracellular compartment (following either active secretion or passive release)involved in regulation of the inflammatory response. Fully reduced HGMB1 (which subsequently gets oxidized after release) in association with CXCL12 mediates the recruitment of inflammatory cells during the initial phase of tissue injury; the CXCL12:HMGB1 complex triggers CXCR4 homodimerization (By similarity). Induces the migration of monocyte-derived immature dendritic cells and seems to regulate
   2340..2357    +  misc_feature   MCS (fragment): pUC18/19 multiple cloning site
   2378..2512    +  polyA_signal   SV40 poly(A) signal: SV40 polyadenylation signal
   2581..2938    +  promoter       SV40 promoter: SV40 enhancer and early promoter
   2957..3111    +  CDS            lacZα (fragment): LacZα fragment of β-galactosidase; lacZ fragment
   3117..3168    -  misc_feature   bom (fragment): basis of mobility region from pBR322
   3187..3567    +  rep_origin     M13 ori (sequence partly withheld): M13 bacteriophage origin of replication; arrow indicates direction of (+) strand synthesis
   3643..3692    -  misc_feature   bom (fragment): basis of mobility region from pBR322
   3794..3829    -  CDS            rop (fragment): Rop protein, which maintains plasmids at low copy number; rop
   3924..4028    +  promoter       AmpR promoter: bla
   4029..4889    +  CDS            AmpR: β-lactamase; bla; confers resistance to ampicillin, carbenicillin, and related antibiotics
   5060..5648    +  rep_origin     ori: high-copy-number ColE1/pMB1/pBR322/pUC origin of replication
   5831..5923    +  CDS            lacI (fragment): lac repressor; lacI; The lac repressor binds to the lac operator to inhibit transcription in E. coli. This inhibition can be relieved by adding lactose or isopropyl-β-D-thiogalactopyranoside (IPTG).
   5936..5957    +  protein_bind   CAP binding site: CAP binding activates transcription in the presence of cAMP. E. coli catabolite activator protein
   5972..6002    +  promoter       lac promoter: promoter for the E. coli lac operon
   6010..6026    +  protein_bind   lac operator: The lac repressor binds to the lac operator to inhibit transcription in E. coli. This inhibition can be relieved by adding lactose or isopropyl-β-D-thiogalactopyranoside (IPTG). lac repressor encoded by lacI
>Addgene plasmid #237649 | pRK5_msfGFP-HMGB1-Shuffled 1 | addgene full sequence | sequence record 471711 | Addgene NGS Result
TTCGAGCTCGCCCGACATTGATTATTGACTAGTTATTAATAGTAATCAATTACGGGGTCATTAGTTCATA
GCCCATATATGGAGTTCCGCGTTACATAACTTACGGTAAATGGCCCGCCTGGCTGACCGCCCAACGACCC
CCGCCCATTGACGTCAATAATGACGTATGTTCCCATAGTAACGCCAATAGGGACTTTCCATTGACGTCAA
TGGGTGGAGTATTTACGGTAAACTGCCCACTTGGCAGTACATCAAGTGTATCATATGCCAAGTACGCCCC
CTATTGACGTCAATGACGGTAAATGGCCCGCCTGGCATTATGCCCAGTACATGACCTTATGGGACTTTCC
TACTTGGCAGTACATCTACGTATTAGTCATCGCTATTACCATGGTGATGCGGTTTTGGCAGTACATCAAT
GGGCGTGGATAGCGGTTTGACTCACGGGGATTTCCAAGTCTCCACCCCATTGACGTCAATGGGAGTTTGT
TTTGGCACCAAAATCAACGGGACTTTCCAAAATGTCGTAACAACTCCGCCCCATTGACGCAAATGGGCGG
TAGGCGTGTACGGTGGGAGGTCTATATAAGCAGAGCTCGTTTAGTGAACCGTCAGATCGCCTGGAGACGC
CATCCACGCTGTTTTGACCTCCATAGAAGACACCGGGACCGATCCAGCCTCCGCGGCCGGGAACGGTGCA
TTGGAACGCGGATTCCCCGTGCCAAGAGTGACGTAAGTACCGCCTATAGAGTCTATAGGCCCACCCCCTT
GGCTTCGTTAGAACGCGGCTACAATTAATACATAACCTTATGTATCATACACATACGATTTAGGTGACAC
TATAGAATAACATCCACTTTGCCTTTCTCTCCACAGGTGTCCACTCCCAGGTCCAACTGCACCTCGGTTC
TATCGATTGAATTCGTACCGGTGCCACCATGGTGAGCAAGGGCGAGGAGCTGTTCACCGGGGTGGTGCCC
ATCCTGGTCGAGCTGGACGGCGACGTAAACGGCCACAAGTTCAGCGTGCGCGGCGAGGGCGAGGGCGATG
CCACCAACGGCAAGCTGACCCTGAAGTTCATCTGCACCACCGGCAAGCTGCCCGTGCCCTGGCCCACCCT
CGTGACCACCCTGACCTACGGCGTGCAGTGCTTCAGCCGCTACCCCGACCACATGAAGCAGCACGACTTC
TTCAAGTCCGCCATGCCCGAAGGCTACGTCCAGGAGCGCACCATCTCCTTCAAGGACGACGGCACCTACA
AGACCCGCGCCGAGGTGAAGTTCGAGGGCGACACCCTGGTGAACCGCATCGAGCTGAAGGGCATCGACTT
CAAGGAGGACGGCAACATCCTGGGGCACAAGCTGGAGTACAACTTCAACAGCCACAACGTCTATATCACG
GCCGACAAGCAGAAGAACGGCATCAAGGCGAACTTCAAGATCCGCCACAACGTCGAGGACGGCAGCGTGC
AGCTCGCCGACCACTACCAGCAGAACACCCCCATCGGCGACGGCCCCGTGCTGCTGCCCGACAACCACTA
CCTGAGCACCCAGTCCAAGCTGAGCAAAGACCCCAACGAGAAGCGCGATCACATGGTCCTGCTGGAGTTC
GTGACCGCCGCCGGGATCACTCTCGGCATGGACGAGCTGTACACGGCGATGGGCAAAGGAGATCCTAAGA
AGCCGAGAGGCAAAATGTCATCATATGCATTTTTTGTGCAAACTTGTCGGGAGGAGCATAAGAAGAAGCA
CCCAGATGCTTCAGTCAACTTCTCAGAGTTTTCTAAGAAGTGCTCAGAGAGGTGGAAGACCATGTCTGCT
AAAGAGAAAGGAAAATTTGAAGATATGGCAAAAGCGGACAAGGCCCGTTATGAAAGAGAAATGAAAACCT
ATATCCCTCCCAAAGGGGAGACAAAAAAGAAGTTCAAGGATCCCAATGCACCCAAGAGGCCTCCTTCGGC
CTTCTTCCTCTTCTGCTCTGAGTATCGCCCAAAAATCAAAGGAGAACATCCTGGCCTGTCCATTGGTGAT
GTTGCGAAGAAACTGGGAGAGATGTGGAATAACACTGCTGCAGATGACAAGCAGCCTTATGAAAAGAAGG
CTGCGAAGCTGAAGGAAAAATATGAAAAGGATATTGCTGCATATCGAGCTAAAGGAAAGCCTGATGCAGC
AAAAAAGGGAGTTGTCAAGGCTGAAAAAAGCAAGAAAAGGAAGAGGAGGAAGATGAGGAAGATGAAGAGG
ATGAGGAGGAGGAGGAAGATGAAGAAGATGAAGATGAAGAAGAAGTGTGTTAAGTTGTCCATGAATGCGC
AGTTCCTACTAATGTTCATGATGTTCTAATCTAGAGTCGACCTGCAGAAGCTTGGCCGCCATGGCCCAAC
TTGTTTATTGCAGCTTATAATGGTTACAAATAAAGCAATAGCATCACAAATTTCACAAATAAAGCATTTT
TTTCACTGCATTCTAGTTGTGGTTTGTCCAAACTCATCAATGTATCTTATCATGTCTGGATCGGGAATTA
ATTCGGCGCAGCACCATGGCCTGAAATAACCTCTGAAAGAGGAACTTGGTTAGGTACCTTCTGAGGCGGA
AAGAACCAGCTGTGGAATGTGTGTCAGTTAGGGTGTGGAAAGTCCCCAGGCTCCCCAGCAGGCAGAAGTA
TGCAAAGCATGCATCTCAATTAGTCAGCAACCAGGTGTGGAAAGTCCCCAGGCTCCCCAGCAGGCAGAAG
TATGCAAAGCATGCATCTCAATTAGTCAGCAACCATAGTCCCGCCCCTAACTCCGCCCATCCCGCCCCTA
ACTCCGCCCAGTTCCGCCCATTCTCCGCCCCATGGCTGACTAATTTTTTTTATTTATGCAGAGGCCGAGG
CCGCCTCGGCCTCTGAGCTATTCCAGAAGTAGTGAGGAGGCTTTTTTGGAGGCCTAGGCTTTTGCAAAAA
GCTGTTAACAGCTTGGCACTGGCCGTCGTTTTACAACGTCGTGACTGGGAAAACCCTGGCGTTACCCAAC
TTAATCGCCTTGCAGCACATCCCCCTTTCGCCAGCTGGCGTAATAGCGAAGAGGCCCGCACCGATCGCCC
TTCCCAACAGTTGCGCAGCCTGAATGGCGAATGGCGCCTGATGCGGTATTTTCTCCTTACGCATCTGTGC
GGTATTTCACACCGCATA
[142 nt withheld, positions 3169-3310]
C
[141 nt withheld, positions 3312-3452]
CCTTTGACGTTGGAGTCCACGTTCTTT
[37 nt withheld, positions 3480-3516]
ACCCTATCTCGGGCTATTCTTTTGATTTATAAGGGATTTTGCCGATTTCGGCCTATTGGTTAAAAAATGA
GCTGATTTAACAAAAATTTAACGCGAATTTTAACAAAATATTAACGTTTACAATTTTATGGTGCACTCTC
AGTACAATCTGCTCTGATGCCGCATAGTTAAGCCAGCCCCGACACCCGCCAACACCCGCTGACGCGCCCT
GACGGGCTTGTCTGCTCCCGGCATCCGCTTACAGACAAGCTGTGACCGTCTCCGGGAGCTGCATGTGTCA
GAGGTTTTCACCGTCATCACCGAAACGCGCGAGACGAAAGGGCCTCGTGATACGCCTATTTTTATAGGTT
AATGTCATGATAATAATGGTTTCTTAGACGTCAGGTGGCACTTTTCGGGGAAATGTGCGCGGAACCCCTA
TTTGTTTATTTTTCTAAATACATTCAAATATGTATCCGCTCATGAGACAATAACCCTGATAAATGCTTCA
ATAATATTGAAAAAGGAAGAGTATGAGTATTCAACATTTCCGTGTCGCCCTTATTCCCTTTTTTGCGGCA
TTTTGCCTTCCTGTTTTTGCTCACCCAGAAACGCTGGTGAAAGTAAAAGATGCTGAAGATCAGTTGGGTG
CACGAGTGGGTTACATCGAACTGGATCTCAACAGCGGTAAGATCCTTGAGAGTTTTCGCCCCGAAGAACG
TTTTCCAATGATGAGCACTTTTAAAGTTCTGCTATGTGGCGCGGTATTATCCCGTATTGACGCCGGGCAA
GAGCAACTCGGTCGCCGCATACACTATTCTCAGAATGACTTGGTTGAGTACTCACCAGTCACAGAAAAGC
ATCTTACGGATGGCATGACAGTAAGAGAATTATGCAGTGCTGCCATAACCATGAGTGATAACACTGCGGC
CAACTTACTTCTGACAACGATCGGAGGACCGAAGGAGCTAACCGCTTTTTTGCACAACATGGGGGATCAT
GTAACTCGCCTTGATCGTTGGGAACCGGAGCTGAATGAAGCCATACCAAACGACGAGCGTGACACCACGA
TGCCTGTAGCAATGGCAACAACGTTGCGCAAACTATTAACTGGCGAACTACTTACTCTAGCTTCCCGGCA
ACAATTAATAGACTGGATGGAGGCGGATAAAGTTGCAGGACCACTTCTGCGCTCGGCCCTTCCGGCTGGC
TGGTTTATTGCTGATAAATCTGGAGCCGGTGAGCGTGGGTCTCGCGGTATCATTGCAGCACTGGGGCCAG
ATGGTAAGCCCTCCCGTATCGTAGTTATCTACACGACGGGGAGTCAGGCAACTATGGATGAACGAAATAG
ACAGATCGCTGAGATAGGTGCCTCACTGATTAAGCATTGGTAACTGTCAGACCAAGTTTACTCATATATA
CTTTAGATTGATTTAAAACTTCATTTTTAATTTAAAAGGATCTAGGTGAAGATCCTTTTTGATAATCTCA
TGACCAAAATCCCTTAACGTGAGTTTTCGTTCCACTGAGCGTCAGACCCCGTAGAAAAGATCAAAGGATC
TTCTTGAGATCCTTTTTTTCTGCGCGTAATCTGCTGCTTGCAAACAAAAAAACCACCGCTACCAGCGGTG
GTTTGTTTGCCGGATCAAGAGCTACCAACTCTTTTTCCGAAGGTAACTGGCTTCAGCAGAGCGCAGATAC
CAAATACTGTTCTTCTAGTGTAGCCGTAGTTAGGCCACCACTTCAAGAACTCTGTAGCACCGCCTACATA
CCTCGCTCTGCTAATCCTGTTACCAGTGGCTGCTGCCAGTGGCGATAAGTCGTGTCTTACCGGGTTGGAC
TCAAGACGATAGTTACCGGATAAGGCGCAGCGGTCGGGCTGAACGGGGGGTTCGTGCACACAGCCCAGCT
TGGAGCGAACGACCTACACCGAACTGAGATACCTACAGCGTGAGCTATGAGAAAGCGCCACGCTTCCCGA
AGGGAGAAAGGCGGACAGGTATCCGGTAAGCGGCAGGGTCGGAACAGGAGAGCGCACGAGGGAGCTTCCA
GGGGGAAACGCCTGGTATCTTTATAGTCCTGTCGGGTTTCGCCACCTCTGACTTGAGCGTCGATTTTTGT
GATGCTCGTCAGGGGGGCGGAGCCTATGGAAAAACGCCAGCAACGCGGCCTTTTTACGGTTCCTGGCCTT
TTGCTGGCCTTTTGCTCACATGTTCTTTCCTGCGTTATCCCCTGATTCTGTGGATAACCGTATTACCGCC
TTTGAGTGAGCTGATACCGCTCGCCGCAGCCGAACGACCGAGCGCAGCGAGTCAGTGAGCGAGGAAGCGG
AAGAGCGCCCAATACGCAAACCGCCTCTCCCCGCGCGTTGGCCGATTCATTAATGCAGCTGGCACGACAG
GTTTCCCGACTGGAAAGCGGGCAGTGAGCGCAACGCAATTAATGTGAGTTAGCTCACTCATTAGGCACCC
CAGGCTTTACACTTTATGCTTCCGGCTCGTATGTTGTGTGGAATTGTGAGCGGATAACAATTTCACACAG
GAAACAGCTATGACATGATTACGAATTAA
